Addgene plasmid #167119: p35S_EVDwt
Purpose: Plant binary expression vector containing the coding sequence of the Arabidopsis Copia93 retroelement EVADE (AT5G17125) under CaMV 35S promoter.
Depositing lab: Arturo Marí-Ordóñez & Olivier Voinnet. Depositing organization: ETH Zurich (Swiss Federal Institute of Technology). Publication: A genome-wide transcriptome and translatome analysis of Arabidopsis transposons identifies a unique and conserved genome expression strategy for Ty1/Copia retroelements. Oberlin S, Sarazin A, Chevalier C, Voinnet O, Mari-Ordonez A. Genome Res. 2017 Sep;27(9):1549-1562. doi: 10.1101/gr.220723.117. Epub 2017 Aug 7. PubMed 28784835.
Backbone
  Vector backbone: pB7m34GW
  Backbone manufacturer: Invitrogen
  Backbone size w/o insert (bp): 8000
  Total vector size (bp): 13470
  Vector type: Plant Expression
  Selectable markers: Basta
Growth in bacteria
  Bacterial resistance: Spectinomycin, 50 μg/mL
  Growth temperature: 37°C
  Growth strain: DH5alpha
  Copy number: High Copy
Gene/Insert
  Gene/Insert name: EVADE (EVD) (alt names: Copia93; AT5TE20395; AT5G17125)
  Species: A. thaliana (mustard weed)
  Insert size (bp): 4215
  GenBank ID: NC_003076.8
  Entrez Gene: AT5G17125 (a.k.a. AT5G17125)
  Promoter: CaMV 35S
  Cloning method: Gateway Cloning
  Sequencing primers: 5′ TTCGACGGAGAAGGTGACGATAC; 3′ TTGGTGAAGATATCCGCCAACTG
Terms and licenses: Academic/Nonprofit Terms; Industry Terms: Not Available to Industry
How to cite: p35S_EVDwt was a gift from Arturo Marí-Ordóñez & Olivier Voinnet (Addgene plasmid # 167119 ; http://n2t.net/addgene:167119 ; RRID:Addgene_167119)
