[The description below was written by a language model from this plasmid's Addgene catalogue record and pLannotate feature annotations shown in this document.]
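Description:
p35S_EVDwt is a plant binary expression vector built on the pB7m34GW Gateway destination backbone, designed for Agrobacterium-mediated T-DNA transfer into plants. It carries two replication systems: a high-copy ColE1/pMB1-type origin (with the pBR322 bom region and a remnant of rop) for propagation in E. coli, and the pVS1 oriV with its RepA replication and StaA stability proteins, which maintain the plasmid in Agrobacterium. Bacterial selection is through the aadA (SmR) gene, which confers spectinomycin/streptomycin resistance; only a short fragment of a gentamicin resistance gene and integron-derived sequences lie next to it.

Between the nopaline-type right and left T-DNA border repeats are two expression units. The first places the roughly 4.2 kb coding sequence of EVADE (EVD; Copia93, AT5G17125), a Ty1/Copia-class LTR retroelement of Arabidopsis thaliana, under the strong constitutive CaMV 35S promoter, followed by a fragment of the TMV Ω translational enhancer and terminated by a CaMV polyadenylation signal. The insert itself is not annotated in either feature table, but in the sequencing-derived record it corresponds to the unannotated interval flanked by attB1 and attB2, the scars of Gateway recombination. The second unit is a NOS promoter–bar–NOS terminator cassette encoding phosphinothricin acetyltransferase, which allows selection of transformed plants with Basta (glufosinate).

The depositor and sequencing-derived records differ slightly in length and start coordinate but show the same architecture. The construct drives EVD expression independently of its native LTR promoter, and the associated work concerns the transcription and translation strategies of Ty1/Copia retroelements.
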