Features (pLannotate 1.2.2; 20 found; start..end, strand, type, name):
    115..139     -  misc_feature   RB T-DNA repeat: right border repeat from nopaline C58 T-DNA
    832..1176    +  promoter       CaMV 35S promoter: strong constitutive promoter from cauliflower mosaic virus
   1129..1175    +  promoter       minimal CaMV 35S promoter: minimal 35S promoter from cauliflower mosaic virus
   1207..1232    +  misc_feature   TMV Ω (fragment): translational enhancer from the tobacco mosaic virus 5'-leader sequence (Gallie et al., 1988)
   5613..5772    +  polyA_signal   CaMV poly(A) signal (fragment): cauliflower mosaic virus polyadenylation signal
   5799..5820    -  misc_feature   MCS (fragment): pUC18/19 multiple cloning site
   5910..6089    +  promoter       NOS promoter: nopaline synthase promoter
   6131..6679    +  CDS            bar: PAT_STRHY - Experimental evidence at protein level: Swiss-Prot protein existence level 1. Inactivates phosphinothricin (PPT) by transfer of an acetyl group from acetyl CoA. Can also acetylate demethylphosphinothricin but not PTT or glutamate. This enzyme is an effector of phosphinothricin tripeptide (PTT or bialaphos) resistance. From Streptomyces hygroscopicus. Introduced by genetic manipulation and expressed in glufosinate-tolerant maize by Dekalb Genetics.
   6702..6957    +  terminator     NOS terminator: nopaline synthase terminator and poly(A) signal
   7050..7074    -  misc_feature   LB T-DNA repeat: left border repeat from nopaline C58 T-DNA
   7312..7449    -  CDS            int (fragment): INT2_ECOLX - Protein inferred from homology: Swiss-Prot protein existence level 3. Putative integrase believed to be involved in the insertion of antibiotic resistance genes into plasmids and transposons. From Escherichia coli.
   7539..7595    +  CDS            GmR (fragment): gentamycin acetyltransferase; aacC1; confers resistance to gentamycin
   7606..8393    +  CDS            SmR (fragment): aminoglycoside adenylyltransferase (Murphy, 1985); aadA; confers resistance to spectinomycin and streptomycin
   8637..9225    +  rep_origin     ori: high-copy-number ColE1/pMB1/pBR322/pUC origin of replication
   9411..9551    -  misc_feature   bom: basis of mobility region from pBR322
   9653..9692    -  CDS            rop (fragment): Rop protein, which maintains plasmids at low copy number; rop
   9895..10089   -  rep_origin     pVS1 oriV: origin of replication for the Pseudomonas plasmid pVS1 (Heeb et al., 2000)
  10155..11223   -  CDS            pVS1 RepA (fragment): replication protein from the Pseudomonas plasmid pVS1 (Heeb et al., 2000)
  11656..12285   -  CDS            pVS1 StaA: stability protein from the Pseudomonas plasmid pVS1 (Heeb et al., 2000)
  12845..13246   -  CDS            Y4CG_SINFN (fragment): Protein inferred from homology: Swiss-Prot protein existence level 3. From Sinorhizobium fredii (strain NBRC 101917 / NGR234).
>Addgene plasmid #167119 | p35S_EVDwt | depositor full sequence | sequence record 324469 | p35S_EVDwt sequence 13470 bps
TTTGATCCCGAGGGGAACCCTGTGGTTGGCATGCACATACAAATGGACGAACGGATAAACCTTTTCACGC
CCTTTTAAATATCCGTTATTCTAATAAACGCTCTTTTCTCTTAGGTTTACCCGCCAATATATCCTGTCAA
ACACTGATAGTTTAAACTGAAGGCGGGAAACGACAATCTGATCCAAGCTCAAGCTAAGCTTGAGCTCTCC
CATATGGTCGACTAGAGCCAAGCTGATCTCCTTTGCCCCGGAGATCACCATGGACGACTTTCTCTATCTC
TACGATCTAGGAAGAAAGTTCGACGGAGAAGGTGACGATACCATGTTCACCACCGATAATGAGAAGATTA
GCCTCTTCAATTTCAGAAAGAATGCTGACCCACAGATGGTTAGAGAGGCCTACGCGGCAGGTCTCATCAA
GACGATCTACCCGAGTAATAATCTCCAGGAGATCAAATACCTTCCCAAGAAGGTTAAAGATGCAGTCAAA
AGATTCAGGACTAACTGCATCAAGAACACAGAGAAAGATATATTTCTCAAGATCAGAAGTACTATTCCAG
TATGGACGATTCAAGGCTTGCTTCATAAACCAAGGCAAGTAATAGAGATTGGAGTCTCTAAGAAAGTAGT
TCCTACTGAATCAAAGGCCATGGAGTCAAAAATTCAGATCGAGGATCTAACAGAACTCGCCGTGAAGACT
GGCGAACAGTTCATACAGAGTCTTTTACGACTCAATGACAAGAAGAAAATCTTCGTCAACATGGTGGAGC
ACGACACTCTCGTCTACTCCAAGAATATCAAAGATACAGTCTCAGAAGACCAAAGGGCTATTGAGACTTT
TCAACAAAGGGTAATATCGGGAAACCTCCTCGGATTCCATTGCCCAGCTATCTGTCACTTCATCAAAAGG
ACAGTAGAAAAGGAAGGTGGCACCTACAAATGCCATCATTGCGATAAAGGAAAGGCTATCGTTCAAGATG
CCTCTGCCGACAGTGGTCCCAAAGATGGACCCCCACCCACGAGGAGCATCGTGGAAAAAGAAGACGTTCC
AACCACGTCTTCAAAGCAAGTGGATTGATGTGATATCTCCACTGACGTAAGGGATGACGCACAATCCCAC
TATCCTTCGCAAGACCCTTCCTCTATATAAGGAAGTTCATTTCATTTGGAGAGGACTCCGGTATTTTTAC
AACAATACCACAACAAAACAAACAACAAACAACATTACAATTTACTATTCTAGTCGACCTGCAGGCGGCC
GCACTAGTGATATCACAAGTTTGTACAAAGTACAAAAAAGCAGGCTTCATGGAGACTTCTCAAAAGATGA
TTACTACGGTGATACTTCAAGGGGGAAACTACCTAACTTGGTCAAGAACAACAAAAACGGTGTTGTGTGG
TCGTGGGCTTTGGAGCCATGTAATCTCATCTAAAGCTCCAAAAGAAGCCAAAGAAGAAGAAGAAACGGAG
ACTATATCTCCCGAGGAAGAAAAATGGTTCCAAGAGGATCAAGCTGTCCTTGCTCTTCTTCAAAACTCTC
TTGAAACCTCTATTCTAGAGGGATACTCTTACTGTGAGACAGCAAAAGAGTTGTGGGATACACTTAAAAA
CGTGTATGGGAACGAATCGAATTTGACCCGCGTGTTTGAAGTGAAGAAGGCGATTAACGAACTAAGTCAA
GAAGACTTAGAGTTTACTAAACACTTTGGTAAGTTCAGGTCCTTATGGTCTGAACTTGAGAGCTTGAGGC
CGGGAACGCTTGACCCGAAGATTCTCCACGAAAGGCGTGAGCAAGACAAGGTGTTTGGACTCCTTCTCAC
CTTAAATCCAGGGTACAATGACCTAATTAAACACTTGCTTAGGTCGGAGAAGTTACCAAGTCTTGATGAG
GTGTGTTCTAAGATTCAGAAAGAGCAAGGATCAACCGGGCTATTTGGTGGAAAAAGTGAACTCATCACGG
CTAACAAAGGAGAAGTAGTGGCGAACAAAGGTGTGTACAAGAATGAGGATAGAAAACTGTTGACTTGTGA
TCATTGTAAGAAGAAGGGCCACACCAAAGACAAATGTTGGTTGCTACATCCACACCTCAAGCCCGCCAAG
TTCAAAGACTCAAGAGCTCATCTCTCTCAAGAAACTCATGAGGAGCAAAGTCAAGCCGGGTCATCGAAAG
GAGAGACATCCACATCATTCGGAGACTATGTGAGGAAGTCGGACTTGGAAGCACTCATCAAGTCCATTGC
TTCACTCAAAGAATCCGGTATCACTTTCTCATCACAAACATCTAGTAGTTCAATTGTGATAGACTCGGGT
GCTTCTCATCATATGATTAGTAACTCTAATCTTCTTGATAACATAGAACCAGCTCTAGGACATGTTATTA
TTGCTAATGGTGACAAAGTTCCAATTGAAGGGATAGGAAACTTGAAATTGTTTAACAAAGATTCAAAAGC
TTTCTTTATGCCTAAGTTCACATCTAACTTATTATCCGTGAAAAGGACCACTAGAGACTTAAATTGTTAT
GCGATTTTTGGCCCTAATGATGTGTATTTTCAGGATATTGAGACGGGAAAAGTTATTGGAGAAGGTGGTT
CAAAAGGAGAACTCTATGTTCTTGAAGACTTGTCACCAAACTCTTCTAGCTGTTTTTCCTCTAAGTCACA
TTTAGGCATCTCTTTTAATACTTTGTGGCATGCTAGGCTAGGTCATCCTCATACTAGAGCTCTTAAACTC
ATGTTACCAAATATTTCTTTTGATCATACAAGTTGTGAGGCTTGTATTCTTGGTAAACATTGCAAATCGG
TTTTTCCTAAATCTCTTACTATCTATGAGAAATGTTTTGATCTAGTTCATTCGGATGTTTGGACCTCACC
ATGTGTTTCTAGAGACAACAACAAATATTTTGTCACATTTATTGATGAGAAATCAAAGTACACTTGGATA
ACACTATTACCCTCAAAAGATAGAGTGTTTGAAGCTTTCACTAACTTTGAAACCTATGTCACTAATCAAT
TTAATGCAAAGATTAAAGTGTTTAGGACCGATAATGGAGGAGAATACACAAGCCAAAAGTTTCGAGATCA
TCTAGCCAAACGTGGAATAATACACCAAACAAGTTGCCCGTACACACCACAACAAAATGGAGTGGCGGAG
AGAAAGAACCGACATCTCATGGAGGTGGCGCGGTCAATGATGTTTCATACAAGTGTTCCAAAGAGATTTT
GGGGTGATGCGGTCTTAACCGCGTGCTACCTTATCAATCGAACACCAACTAAAGTCTTAAGTGACTTATC
TCCCTTCGAGGTACTTAACAATATTAAACCGTTCATTGATCACTTACGAGTGTTTGGTTGTGTATGTTTT
GTTTTGATACCCGGAGAACAAAGAAGCAAGCTAGATGCGAAGAGCACTAAGTGTATGTTTCTTGGCTACT
CAACTACTCAAAAAGGATATAAATGCTTTGATCCAACCAAGAACCGCACATTTATATCCCGAGATGTCAA
GTTTCTTGAAAACCAAGACTACAACAACAAGAAGGATTGGGAGAACCTAAAAGATCTTACTCATTCCACC
TCCGATCGTGTTGCAACTCTAAAGTTTCTATTGGATCATTTGGGCAATGACTCAACTTCGACAACTCAAC
ATCAACCGGAGATGACACAAGATCAAGAAGACTTGAATCAAGAGAATGAGGAGGTGTCCCTACAACATCA
AGAAAATCTTACACACGTGCAAGAAGATCCTCCAAACACACAAGAACACTCTGAACATGTTCAAGAAATC
CAAGATGACTCAAGTGAAGATGAAGAACGTACACAAGTTCTTCCACCTCCACCACCTCTTAGAAGGAGTA
CACGCATTCGACGCAAGAAGGAATTCTTCAACTCTAATGCGGTAGCTCATCCTTTCCAAGCGACATGTTC
TCTTGCCCTTGTACCTCTAGATCATCAAGCGTTTCTCTCCAAGATTTCTGAGCATCGGATTCCTCAAACA
TATGAAGAGGCAATGGAAGTCAAGGAATGGAGGGATGCGATAGCCGATGAGATAAACGCTATGAAACGAA
ATCATACTTGGGATGAAGATGACTTACCTAAAGGAAAGAAAACAGTGAGCTCAAGGTGGGTATTCACAAT
CAAGTATAAGAGTAATGGAGATATCGAGAGATATAAAACTCGCTTGGTGGCTCGGGGGTTCACGCAAACA
TATGGCTCCGACTACATGGAGACTTTTGCTCCGGTGGCTAAGCTACACACGGTGAGAGTGGTTCTTGCCT
TAGCAACAAATTTATCATGGGGACTATGGCAAATGGATGTCAAGAATGCATTTCTCCAAGGCGAACTTGA
AGATGATGTGTATATGACGCCTCCACCCGGTCTAGAAGATACCATTCCATGTGATAAAGTGTTGAGACTA
CGCAAAGCTATCTATGGTCTTAAACAATCTCCACGTGCATGGTACCACAAGCTCAGCCGAACTCTTAAAG
ATCATGGATTCAAGAAGTCCGAGTCCGATCACACTTTGTTTACATTACAAAGTCCTCAAGGTATTGTCGT
TGTTCTCATCTATGTTGATGATCTTATCATCACCGGAGACAACAAAGACGGTATAGACTCTACCAAGACT
TTTCTTAAATCTTGTTTTGATATTAAAGATCTTGGTGAACTCAAATACTTCCTAGGAATTGAAGTGTGTC
GCTCTAATGCTGGACTCTTTCTATCACAACGCAAATACACTCTTGACTTGTTGAATGAGACAGGTTTTAT
GGACGCTAAACCGGCTCGCACTCCACTTGAAGATGGCTACAAGGTCAATCGAAAGGGGGAGAAAGAAGAT
GAGAAGTTTGGCGATGCACCTCTCTATCGCAAACTTGTAGGTAAGTTGATCTATTTGACAAACACAAGAC
CTGACATTTGTTTTGCGGTAAATCAGGTTAGTCAACACATGAAAGTCCCGATGGTGTATCATTGGAACAT
GGTGGAGAGAATACTAAGGTATCTCAAAGGCAGCTCCGGACAAGGCATATGGATGGGAAAGAACTCAAGC
ACCGAGATAGTGGGATATTGCGATGCGGACTATGCGGGTGATAGAGGAGATAGAAGATCTACAACTGGTT
ATTGTACGTTCATTGGAGGTAACCTTGCAACTTGGAAGACAAAGAAACAGAAGGTGGTCTCATGTTCGAG
TGCAGAATCGGAGTATAGAGCAATGAGAAAGCTCACCAACGAACTCACTTGGCTTAAAGCTCTTCTTAAA
GATGTTGGCATTGAACAACACATGCCTATCACCATGCATTGTGACAACAAGGCAGCAATATACATAGCCT
CAAATTCGGTGTTTCATGAGAGAACCAAGCATATTGAAGTCGATTGTCATAAAGTCCGAGAGAAGATCAT
CGAAGGAGTCACACTACCGTGTTATACAAGAAGTGAAGATCAGTTGGCGGATATCTTCACCAAAGCCGCA
AGTCTCAAAGTTTGCAACTTCATACATGGCAAATTAGGACTTGTGGATCTATCTCACTCTTGACACCCAG
CTTTAAAGTGGTGATATCCCGCGGCCATGCTAGAGTCCGCAAAAATCACCAGTCTCTCTCTACAAATCTA
TCTCTCTCTATTTTTCTCCAGAATAATGTGTGAGTAGTTCCCAGATAAGGGAATTAGGGTTCTTATAGGG
TTTCGCTCATGTGTTGAGCATATAAGAAACCCTTAGTATGTATTTGTATTTGTAAAATACTTCTATCAAT
AAAATTTCTAATTCCTAAAACCAAAATCCAGTGACCTGCAGGCATGCGACGTCGGGCCCTCTAGAGGATC
CCCGGGTACCCTCGAATTATCATACATGAGAATTAAGGGAGTCACGTTATGACCCCCGCCGATGACGCGG
GACAAGCCGTTTTACGTTTGGAACTGACAGAACCGCAACGTTGAAGGAGCCACTGAGCCGCGGGTTTCTG
GAGTTTAATGAGCTAAGCACATACGTCAGAAACCATTATTGCGCGTTCAAAAGTCGCCTAAGGTCACTAT
CAGCTAGCAAATATTTCTTGTCAAAAATGCTCCACTGACGTTCCATAAATTCCCCTCGGTATCCAATTAG
AGTCTCATATTCACTCTCAACTCGATCGAGGGGATCTACCATGAGCCCAGAACGACGCCCGGCCGACATC
CGCCGTGCCACCGAGGCGGACATGCCGGCGGTCTGCACCATCGTCAACCACTACATCGAGACAAGCACGG
TCAACTTCCGTACCGAGCCGCAGGAACCGCAGGAGTGGACGGACGACCTCGTCCGTCTGCGGGAGCGCTA
TCCCTGGCTCGTCGCCGAGGTGGACGGCGAGGTCGCCGGCATCGCCTACGCGGGTCCCTGGAAGGCACGC
AACGCCTACGACTGGACGGCCGAGTCGACCGTGTACGTCTCCCCCCGCCACCAGCGGACGGGACTGGGCT
CCACGCTCTACACCCACCTGCTGAAGTCCCTGGAGGCACAGGGCTTCAAGAGCGTGGTCGCTGTCATCGG
GCTGCCCAACGACCCGAGCGTGCGCATGCACGAGGCGCTCGGATATGCCCCCCGCGGCATGCTGCGGGCG
GCCGGCTTCAAGCACGGGAACTGGCATGACGTGGGTTTCTGGCAGCTGGACTTCAGCCTGCCGGTGCCGC
CCCGTCCGGTCCTGCCCGTCACCGAAATCTGATGACCCCTAGAGTCAAGCAGATCGTTCAAACATTTGGC
AATAAAGTTTCTTAAGATTGAATCCTGTTGCCGGTCTTGCGATGATTATCATATAATTTCTGTTGAATTA
CGTTAAGCATGTAATAATTAACATGTAATGCATGACGTTATTTATGAGATGGGTTTTTATGATTAGAGTC
CCGCAATTATACATTTAATACGCGATAGAAAACAAAATATAGCGCGCAAACTAGGATAAATTATCGCGCG
CGGTGTCATCTACTATGTTACTAGATCGACCGGCATGCAAGCTGATAATTCAATTCGGCGTTAATTCAGT
ACATTAAAAACGTCCGCAATGTGTTATTAAGTTGTCTAAGCGTCAATTTGTTTACACCACAATATATCCT
GCCACCAGCCAGCCAACAGCTCCCCGACCGGCAGCTCGGCACAAAATCACCACTCGATACAGGCAGCCCA
TCAGTCCGGGACGGCGTCAGCGGGAGAGCCGTTGTAAGGCGGCAGACTTTGCTCATGTTACCGATGCTAT
TCGGAAGAACGGCAACTAAGCTGCCGGGTTTGAAACACGGATGATCTCGCGGAGGGTAGCATGTTGATTG
TAACGATGACAGAGCGTTGCTGCCTGTGATCAATTCGGGCACGAACCCAGTGGACATAAGCCTCGTTCGG
TTCGTAAGCTGTAATGCAAGTAGCGTAACTGCCGTCACGCAACTGGTCCAGAACCTTGACCGAACGCAGC
GGTGGTAACGGCGCAGTGGCGGTTTTCATGGCTTCTTGTTATGACATGTTTTTTTGGGGTACAGTCTATG
CCTCGGGCATCCAAGCAGCAAGCGCGTTACGCCGTGGGTCGATGTTTGATGTTATGGAGCAGCAACGATG
TTACGCAGCAGGGCAGTCGCCCTAAAACAAAGTTAAACATCATGGGGGAAGCGGTGATCGCCGAAGTATC
GACTCAACTATCAGAGGTAGTTGGCGTCATCGAGCGCCATCTCGAACCGACGTTGCTGGCCGTACATTTG
TACGGCTCCGCAGTGGATGGCGGCCTGAAGCCACACAGTGATATTGATTTGCTGGTTACGGTGACCGTAA
GGCTTGATGAAACAACGCGGCGAGCTTTGATCAACGACCTTTTGGAAACTTCGGCTTCCCCTGGAGAGAG
CGAGATTCTCCGCGCTGTAGAAGTCACCATTGTTGTGCACGACGACATCATTCCGTGGCGTTATCCAGCT
AAGCGCGAACTGCAATTTGGAGAATGGCAGCGCAATGACATTCTTGCAGGTATCTTCGAGCCAGCCACGA
TCGACATTGATCTGGCTATCTTGCTGACAAAAGCAAGAGAACATAGCGTTGCCTTGGTAGGTCCAGCGGC
GGAGGAACTCTTTGATCCGGTTCCTGAACAGGATCTATTTGAGGCGCTAAATGAAACCTTAACGCTATGG
AACTCGCCGCCCGACTGGGCTGGCGATGAGCGAAATGTAGTGCTTACGTTGTCCCGCATTTGGTACAGCG
CAGTAACCGGCAAAATCGCGCCGAAGGATGTCGCTGCCGACTGGGCAATGGAGCGCCTGCCGGCCCAGTA
TCAGCCCGTCATACTTGAAGCTAGACAGGCTTATCTTGGACAAGAAGAAGATCGCTTGGCCTCGCGCGCA
GATCAGTTGGAAGAATTTGTCCACTACGTGAAAGGCGAGATCACCAAGGTAGTCGGCAAATAATGTCTAG
CTAGAAATTCGTTCAAGCCGACGCCGCTTCGCCGGCGTTAACTCAAGCGATTAGATGCACTAAGCACATA
ATTGCTCACAGCCAAACTATCAGGTCAAGTCTGCTTTTATTATTTTTAAGCGTGCATAATAAGCCCTACA
CAAATTGGGAGATATATCATGCATGACCAAAATCCCTTAACGTGAGTTTTCGTTCCACTGAGCGTCAGAC
CCCGTAGAAAAGATCAAAGGATCTTCTTGAGATCCTTTTTTTCTGCGCGTAATCTGCTGCTTGCAAACAA
AAAAACCACCGCTACCAGCGGTGGTTTGTTTGCCGGATCAAGAGCTACCAACTCTTTTTCCGAAGGTAAC
TGGCTTCAGCAGAGCGCAGATACCAAATACTGTCCTTCTAGTGTAGCCGTAGTTAGGCCACCACTTCAAG
AACTCTGTAGCACCGCCTACATACCTCGCTCTGCTAATCCTGTTACCAGTGGCTGCTGCCAGTGGCGATA
AGTCGTGTCTTACCGGGTTGGACTCAAGACGATAGTTACCGGATAAGGCGCAGCGGTCGGGCTGAACGGG
GGGTTCGTGCACACAGCCCAGCTTGGAGCGAACGACCTACACCGAACTGAGATACCTACAGCGTGAGCTA
TGAGAAAGCGCCACGCTTCCCGAAGGGAGAAAGGCGGACAGGTATCCGGTAAGCGGCAGGGTCGGAACAG
GAGAGCGCACGAGGGAGCTTCCAGGGGGAAACGCCTGGTATCTTTATAGTCCTGTCGGGTTTCGCCACCT
CTGACTTGAGCGTCGATTTTTGTGATGCTCGTCAGGGGGGCGGAGCCTATGGAAAAACGCCAGCAACGCG
GCCTTTTTACGGTTCCTGGCCTTTTGCTGGCCTTTTGCTCACATGTTCTTTCCTGCGTTATCCCCTGATT
CTGTGGATAACCGTATTACCGCCTTTGAGTGAGCTGATACCGCTCGCCGCAGCCGAACGACCGAGCGCAG
CGAGTCAGTGAGCGAGGAAGCGGAAGAGCGCCTGATGCGGTATTTTCTCCTTACGCATCTGTGCGGTATT
TCACACCGCATATGGTGCACTCTCAGTACAATCTGCTCTGATGCCGCATAGTTAAGCCAGTATACACTCC
GCTATCGCTACGTGACTGGGTCATGGCTGCGCCCCGACACCCGCCAACACCCGCTGACGCGCCCTGACGG
GCTTGTCTGCTCCCGGCATCCGCTTACAGACAAGCTGTGACCGTCTCCGGGAGCTGCATGTGTCAGAGGT
TTTCACCGTCATCACCGAAACGCGCGAGGCAGGGTGCCTTGATGTGGGCGCCGGCGGTCGAGTGGCGACG
GCGCGGCTTGTCCGCGCCCTGGTAGATTGCCTGGCCGTAGGCCAGCCATTTTTGAGCGGCCAGCGGCCGC
GATAGGCCGACGCGAAGCGGCGGGGCGTAGGGAGCGCAGCGACCGAAGGGTAGGCGCTTTTTGCAGCTCT
TCGGCTGTGCGCTGGCCAGACAGTTATGCACAGGCCAGGCGGGTTTTAAGAGTTTTAATAAGTTTTAAAG
AGTTTTAGGCGGAAAAATCGCCTTTTTTCTCTTTTATATCAGTCACTTACATGTGTGACCGGTTCCCAAT
GTACGGCTTTGGGTTCCCAATGTACGGGTTCCGGTTCCCAATGTACGGCTTTGGGTTCCCAATGTACGTG
CTATCCACAGGAAAGAGACCTTTTCGACCTTTTTCCCCTGCTAGGGCAATTTGCCCTAGCATCTGCTCCG
TACATTAGGAACCGGCGGATGCTTCGCCCTCGATCAGGTTGCGGTAGCGCATGACTAGGATCGGGCCAGC
CTGCCCCGCCTCCTCCTTCAAATCGTACTCCGGCAGGTCATTTGACCCGATCAGCTTGCGCACGGTGAAA
CAGAACTTCTTGAACTCTCCGGCGCTGCCACTGCGTTCGTAGATCGTCTTGAACAACCATCTGGCTTCTG
CCTTGCCTGCGGCGCGGCGTGCCAGGCGGTAGAGAAAACGGCCGATGCCGGGATCGATCAAAAAGTAATC
GGGGTGAACCGTCAGCACGTCCGGGTTCTTGCCTTCTGTGATCTCGCGGTACATCCAATCAGCTAGCTCG
ATCTCGATGTACTCCGGCCGCCCGGTTTCGCTCTTTACGATCTTGTAGCGGCTAATCAAGGCTTCACCCT
CGGATACCGTCACCAGGCGGCCGTTCTTGGCCTTCTTCGTACGCTGCATGGCAACGTGCGTGGTGTTTAA
CCGAATGCAGGTTTCTACCAGGTCGTCTTTCTGCTTTCCGCCATCGGCTCGCCGGCAGAACTTGAGTACG
TCCGCAACGTGTGGACGGAACACGCGGCCGGGCTTGTCTCCCTTCCCTTCCCGGTATCGGTTCATGGATT
CGGTTAGATGGGAAACCGCCATCAGTACCAGGTCGTAATCCCACACACTGGCCATGCCGGCCGGCCCTGC
GGAAACCTCTACGTGCCCGTCTGGAAGCTCGTAGCGGATCACCTCGCCAGCTCGTCGGTCACGCTTCGAC
AGACGGAAAACGGCCACGTCCATGATGCTGCGACTATCGCGGGTGCCCACGTCATAGAGCATCGGAACGA
AAAAATCTGGTTGCTCGTCGCCCTTGGGCGGCTTCCTAATCGACGGCGCACCGGCTGCCGGCGGTTGCCG
GGATTCTTTGCGGATTCGATCAGCGGCCGCTTGCCACGATTCACCGGGGCGTGCTTCTGCCTCGATGCGT
TGCCGCTGGGCGGCCTGCGCGGCCTTCAACTTCTCCACCAGGTCATCACCCAGCGCCGCGCCGATTTGTA
CCGGGCCGGATGGTTTGCGACCGTCACGCCGATTCCTCGGGCTTGGGGGTTCCAGTGCCATTGCAGGGCC
GGCAGACAACCCAGCCGCTTACGCCTGGCCAACCGCCCGTTCCTCCACACATGGGGCATTCCACGGCGTC
GGTGCCTGGTTGTTCTTGATTTTCCATGCCGCCTCCTTTAGCCGCTAAAATTCATCTACTCATTTATTCA
TTTGCTCATTTACTCTGGTAGCTGCGCGATGTATTCAGATAGCAGCTCGGTAATGGTCTTGCCTTGGCGT
ACCGCGTACATCTTCAGCTTGGTGTGATCCTCCGCCGGCAACTGAAAGTTGACCCGCTTCATGGCTGGCG
TGTCTGCCAGGCTGGCCAACGTTGCAGCCTTGCTGCTGCGTGCGCTCGGACGGCCGGCACTTAGCGTGTT
TGTGCTTTTGCTCATTTTCTCTTTACCTCATTAACTCAAATGAGTTTTGATTTAATTTCAGCGGCCAGCG
CCTGGACCTCGCGGGCAGCGTCGCCCTCGGGTTCTGATTCAAGAACGGTTGTGCCGGCGGCGGCAGTGCC
TGGGTAGCTCACGCGCTGCGTGATACGGGACTCAAGAATGGGCAGCTCGTACCCGGCCAGCGCCTCGGCA
ACCTCACCGCCGATGCGCGTGCCTTTGATCGCCCGCGACACGACAAAGGCCGCTTGTAGCCTTCCATCCG
TGACCTCAATGCGCTGCTTAACCAGCTCCACCAGGTCGGCGGTGGCCCATATGTCGTAAGGGCTTGGCTG
CACCGGAATCAGCACGAAGTCGGCTGCCTTGATCGCGGACACAGCCAAGTCCGCCGCCTGGGGCGCTCCG
TCGATCACTACGAAGTCGCGCCGGCCGATGGCCTTCACGTCGCGGTCAATCGTCGGGCGGTCGATGCCGA
CAACGGTTAGCGGTTGATCTTCCCGCACGGCCGCCCAATCGCGGGCACTGCCCTGGGGATCGGAATCGAC
TAACAGAACATCGGCCCCGGCGAGTTGCAGGGCGCGGGCTAGATGGGTTGCGATGGTCGTCTTGCCTGAC
CCGCCTTTCTGGTTAAGTACAGCGATAACCTTCATGCGTTCCCCTTGCGTATTTGTTTATTTACTCATCG
CATCATATACGCAGCGACCGCATGACGCAAGCTGTTTTACTCAAATACACATCACCTTTTTAGACGGCGG
CGCTCGGTTTCTTCAGCGGCCAAGCTGGCCGGCCAGGCCGCCAGCTTGGCATCAGACAAACCGGCCAGGA
TTTCATGCAGCCGCACGGTTGAGACGTGCGCGGGCGGCTCGAACACGTACCCGGCCGCGATCATCTCCGC
CTCGATCTCTTCGGTAATGAAAAACGGTTCGTCCTGGCCGTCCTGGTGCGGTTTCATGCTTGTTCCTCTT
GGCGTTCATTCTCGGCGGCCGCCAGGGCGTCGGCCTCGGTCAATGCGTCCTCACGGAAGGCACCGCGCCG
CCTGGCCTCGGTGGGCGTCACTTCCTCGCTGCGCTCAAGTGCGCGGTACAGGGTCGAGCGATGCACGCCA
AGCAGTGCAGCCGCCTCTTTCACGGTGCGGCCTTCCTGGTCGATCAGCTCGCGGGCGTGCGCGATCTGTG
CCGGGGTGAGGGTAGGGCGGGGGCCAAACTTCACGCCTCGGGCCTTGGCGGCCTCGCGCCCGCTCCGGGT
GCGGTCGATGATTAGGGAACGCTCGAACTCGGCAATGCCGGCGAACACGGTCAACACCATGCGGCCGGCC
GGCGTGGTGGTGTCGGCCCACGGCTCTGCCAGGCTACGCAGGCCCGCGCCGGCCTCCTGGATGCGCTCGG
CAATGTCCAGTAGGTCGCGGGTGCTGCGGGCCAGGCGGTCTAGCCTGGTCACTGTCACAACGTCGCCAGG
GCGTAGGTGGTCAAGCATCCTGGCCAGCTCCGGGCGGTCGCGCCTGGTGCCGGTGATCTTCTCGGAAAAC
AGCTTGGTGCAGCCGGCCGCGTGCAGTTCGGCCCGTTGGTTGGTCAAGTCCTGGTCGTCGGTGCTGACGC
GGGCATAGCCCAGCAGGCCAGCGGCGGCGCTCTTGTTCATGGCGTAATGTCTCCGGTTCTAGTCGCAAGT
ATTCTACTTTATGCGACTAAAACACGCGACAAGAAAACGCCAGGAAAAGGGCAGGGCGGCAGCCTGTCGC
GTAACTTAGGACTTGTGCGACATGTCGTTTTCAGAAGACGGCTGCACTGAACGTCAGAAGCCGACTGCAC
TATAGCAGCGGAGGGGTTGGATCAAAGTAC
