Features (pLannotate 1.2.2; 22 found; start..end, strand, type, name):
    612..956     +  promoter       CaMV 35S promoter: strong constitutive promoter from cauliflower mosaic virus
    909..955     +  promoter       minimal CaMV 35S promoter: minimal 35S promoter from cauliflower mosaic virus
    988..1013    +  misc_feature   TMV Ω (fragment): translational enhancer from the tobacco mosaic virus 5'-leader sequence (Gallie et al., 1988)
   1056..1080    +  protein_bind   attB1: mutant version of attB; recombination site for the Gateway® BP reaction BP Clonase™
   5299..5323    -  protein_bind   attB2: mutant version of attB; recombination site for the Gateway® BP reaction BP Clonase™
   5394..5553    +  polyA_signal   CaMV poly(A) signal (fragment): cauliflower mosaic virus polyadenylation signal
   5576..5630    -  misc_feature   MCS: pUC18/19 multiple cloning site
   5717..5896    +  promoter       NOS promoter: nopaline synthase promoter
   5938..6486    +  CDS            bar: PAT_STRHY - Experimental evidence at protein level: Swiss-Prot protein existence level 1. Inactivates phosphinothricin (PPT) by transfer of an acetyl group from acetyl CoA. Can also acetylate demethylphosphinothricin but not PTT or glutamate. This enzyme is an effector of phosphinothricin tripeptide (PTT or bialaphos) resistance. From Streptomyces hygroscopicus. Introduced by genetic manipulation and expressed in glufosinate-tolerant maize by Dekalb Genetics.
   6509..6761    +  terminator     NOS terminator: nopaline synthase terminator and poly(A) signal
   6854..6878    -  misc_feature   LB T-DNA repeat: left border repeat from nopaline C58 T-DNA
   7137..7160    +  promoter       Pc promoter (fragment): intI1 (promoter lies within the coding sequence); class 1 integron promoter
   7336..7392    +  CDS            GmR (fragment): gentamycin acetyltransferase; aacC1; confers resistance to gentamycin
   7403..8190    +  CDS            SmR (fragment): aminoglycoside adenylyltransferase (Murphy, 1985); aadA; confers resistance to spectinomycin and streptomycin
   8436..9024    +  rep_origin     ori: high-copy-number ColE1/pMB1/pBR322/pUC origin of replication
   9210..9350    -  misc_feature   bom: basis of mobility region from pBR322
   9452..9491    -  CDS            rop (fragment): Rop protein, which maintains plasmids at low copy number; rop
   9694..9888    -  rep_origin     pVS1 oriV: origin of replication for the Pseudomonas plasmid pVS1 (Heeb et al., 2000)
   9954..11027   -  CDS            pVS1 RepA: replication protein from the Pseudomonas plasmid pVS1 (Heeb et al., 2000)
  11456..12085   -  CDS            pVS1 StaA: stability protein from the Pseudomonas plasmid pVS1 (Heeb et al., 2000)
  12645..13046   -  CDS            Y4CG_SINFN (fragment): Protein inferred from homology: Swiss-Prot protein existence level 3. From Sinorhizobium fredii (strain NBRC 101917 / NGR234).
  13416..13440   -  misc_feature   RB T-DNA repeat: right border repeat from nopaline C58 T-DNA
>Addgene plasmid #167119 | p35S_EVDwt | addgene full sequence | sequence record 331750 | Addgene NGS Result
ACTAGAGCCAAGCTGATCTCCTTTGCCCCGGAGATCACCATGGACGACTTTCTCTATCTCTACGATCTAG
GAAGAAAGTTCGACGGAGAAGGTGACGATACCATGTTCACCACCGATAATGAGAAGATTAGCCTCTTCAA
TTTCAGAAAGAATGCTGACCCACAGATGGTTAGAGAGGCCTACGCGGCAGGTCTCATCAAGACGATCTAC
CCGAGTAATAATCTCCAGGAGATCAAATACCTTCCCAAGAAGGTTAAAGATGCAGTCAAAAGATTCAGGA
CTAACTGCATCAAGAACACAGAGAAAGATATATTTCTCAAGATCAGAAGTACTATTCCAGTATGGACGAT
TCAAGGCTTGCTTCATAAACCAAGGCAAGTAATAGAGATTGGAGTCTCTAAGAAAGTAGTTCCTACTGAA
TCAAAGGCCATGGAGTCAAAAATTCAGATCGAGGATCTAACAGAACTCGCCGTGAAGACTGGCGAACAGT
TCATACAGAGTCTTTTACGACTCAATGACAAGAAGAAAATCTTCGTCAACATGGTGGAGCACGACACTCT
CGTCTACTCCAAGAATATCAAAGATACAGTCTCAGAAGACCAAAGGGCTATTGAGACTTTTCAACAAAGG
GTAATATCGGGAAACCTCCTCGGATTCCATTGCCCAGCTATCTGTCACTTCATCAAAAGGACAGTAGAAA
AGGAAGGTGGCACCTACAAATGCCATCATTGCGATAAAGGAAAGGCTATCGTTCAAGATGCCCCTGCCGA
CAGTGGTCCCAAAGATGGACCCCCACCCACGAGGAGCATCGTGGAAAAAGAAGACGTTCCAACCACGTCT
TCAAAGCAAGTGGATTGATGTGATATCTCCACTGACGTAAGGGATGACGCACAATCCCACTATCCTTCGC
AAGACCCTTCCTCTATATAAGGAAGTTCATTTCATTTGGAGAGGACTCCGGTATTTTTACAACAATTACC
ACAACAAAACAAACAACAAACAACATTACAATTTACTATTCTAGTCGACCTGCAGGCGGCCGCACTAGTG
ATATCACAAGTTTGTACAAAAAAGCAGGCTTCATGGAGACTTCTCAAAAGATGATTACTACGGTGATACT
TCAAGGGGGAAACTACCTAACTTGGTCAAGAACAACAAAAACGGTGTTGTGTGGTCGTGGGCTTTGGAGC
CATGTAATCTCATCTAAAGCTCCAAAAGAAGCCAAAGAAGAAGAAGAAACGGAGACTATATCTCCCGAGG
AAGAAAAATGGTTCCAAGAGGATCAAGCTGTCCTTGCTCTTCTTCAAAACTCTCTTGAAACCTCTATTCT
AGAGGGATACTCTTACTGTGAGACAGCAAAAGAGTTGTGGGATACACTTAAAAACGTGTATGGGAACGAA
TCGAATTTGACCCGCGTGTTTGAAGTGAAGAAGGCGATTAACGAACTAAGTCAAGAAGACTTAGAGTTTA
CTAAACACTTTGGTAAGTTCAGGTCCTTATGGTCTGAACTTGAGAGCTTGAGGCCGGGAACGCTTGACCC
GAAGATTCTCCACGAAAGGCGTGAGCAAGACAAGGTGTTTGGACTCCTTCTCACCTTAAATCCAGGGTAC
AATGACCTAATTAAACACTTGCTTAGGTCGGAGAAGTTACCAAGTCTTGATGAGGTGTGTTCTAAGATTC
AGAAAGAGCAAGGATCAACCGGGCTATTTGGTGGAAAAAGTGAACTCATCACGGCTAACAAAGGAGAAGT
AGTGGCGAACAAAGGTGTGTACAAGAATGAGGATAGAAAACTGTTGACTTGTGATCATTGTAAGAAGAAG
GGCCACACCAAAGACAAATGTTGGTTGCTACATCCACACCTCAAGCCCGCCAAGTTCAAAGACTCAAGAG
CTCATCTCTCTCAAGAAACTCATGAGGAGCAAAGTCAAGCCGGGTCATCGAAAGGAGAGACATCCACATC
ATTCGGAGACTATGTGAGGAAGTCGGACTTGGAAGCACTCATCAAGTCCATTGCTTCACTCAAAGAATCC
GGTATCACTTTCTCATCACAAACATCTAGTAGTTCAATTGTGATAGACTCGGGTGCTTCTCATCATATGA
TTAGTAACTCTAATCTTCTTGATAACATAGAACCAGCTCTAGGACATGTTATTATTGCTAATGGTGACAA
AGTTCCAATTGAAGGGATAGGAAACTTGAAATTGTTTAACAAAGATTCAAAAGCTTTCTTTATGCCTAAG
TTCACATCTAACTTATTATCCGTGAAAAGGACCACTAGAGACTTAAATTGTTATGCGATTTTTGGCCCTA
ATGATGTGTATTTTCAGGATATTGAGACGGGAAAAGTTATTGGAGAAGGTGGTTCAAAAGGAGAACTCTA
TGTTCTTGAAGACTTGTCACCAAACTCTTCTAGCTGTTTTTCCTCTAAGTCACATTTAGGCATCTCTTTT
AATACTTTGTGGCATGCTAGGCTAGGTCATCCTCATACTAGAGCTCTTAAACTCATGTTACCAAATATTT
CTTTTGATCATACAAGTTGTGAGGCTTGTATTCTTGGTAAACATTGCAAATCGGTTTTTCCTAAATCTCT
TACTATCTATGAGAAATGTTTTGATCTAGTTCATTCGGATGTTTGGACCTCACCATGTGTTTCTAGAGAC
AACAACAAATATTTTGTCACATTTATTGATGAGAAATCAAAGTACACTTGGATAACACTATTACCCTCAA
AAGATAGAGTGTTTGAAGCTTTCACTAACTTTGAAACCTATGTCACTAATCAATTTAATGCAAAGATTAA
AGTGTTTAGGACCGATAATGGAGGAGAATACACAAGCCAAAAGTTTCGAGATCATCTAGCCAAACGTGGA
ATAATACACCAAACAAGTTGCCCGTACACACCACAACAAAATGGAGTGGCGGAGAGAAAGAACCGACATC
TCATGGAGGTGGCGCGGTCAATGATGTTTCATACAAGTGTTCCAAAGAGATTTTGGGGTGATGCGGTCTT
AACCGCGTGCTACCTTATCAATCGAACACCAACTAAAGTCTTAAGTGACTTATCTCCCTTCGAGGTACTT
AACAATATTAAACCGTTCATTGATCACTTACGAGTGTTTGGTTGTGTATGTTTTGTTTTGATACCCGGAG
AACAAAGAAGCAAGCTAGATGCGAAGAGCACTAAGTGTATGTTTCTTGGCTACTCAACTACTCAAAAAGG
ATATAAATGCTTTGATCCAACCAAGAACCGCACATTTATATCCCGAGATGTCAAGTTTCTTGAAAACCAA
GACTACAACAACAAGAAGGATTGGGAGAACCTAAAAGATCTTACTCATTCCACCTCCGATCGTGTTGCAA
CTCTAAAGTTTCTATTGGATCATTTGGGCAATGACTCAACTTCGACAACTCAACATCAACCGGAGATGAC
ACAAGATCAAGAAGACTTGAATCAAGAGAATGAGGAGGTGTCCCTACAACATCAAGAAAATCTTACACAC
GTGCAAGAAGATCCTCCAAACACACAAGAACACTCTGAACATGTTCAAGAAATCCAAGATGACTCAAGTG
AAGATGAAGAACGTACACAAGTTCTTCCACCTCCACCACCTCTTAGAAGGAGTACACGCATTCGACGCAA
GAAGGAATTCTTCAACTCTAATGCGGTAGCTCATCCTTTCCAAGCGACATGTTCTCTTGCCCTTGTACCT
CTAGATCATCAAGCGTTTCTCTCCAAGATTTCTGAGCATCGGATTCCTCAAACATATGAAGAGGCAATGG
AAGTCAAGGAATGGAGGGATGCGATAGCCGATGAGATAAACGCTATGAAACGAAATCATACTTGGGATGA
AGATGACTTACCTAAAGGAAAGAAAACAGTGAGCTCAAGGTGGGTATTCACAATCAAGTATAAGAGTAAT
GGAGATATCGAGAGATATAAAACTCGCTTGGTGGCTCGGGGGTTCACGCAAACATATGGCTCCGACTACA
TGGAGACTTTTGCTCCGGTGGCTAAGCTACACACGGTGAGAGTGGTTCTTGCCTTAGCAACAAATTTATC
ATGGGGACTATGGCAAATGGATGTCAAGAATGCATTTCTCCAAGGCGAACTTGAAGATGATGTGTATATG
ACGCCTCCACCCGGTCTAGAAGATACCATTCCATGTGATAAAGTGTTGAGACTACGCAAAGCTATCTATG
GTCTTAAACAATCTCCACGTGCATGGTACCACAAGCTCAGCCGAACTCTTAAAGATCATGGATTCAAGAA
GTCCGAGTCCGATCACACTTTGTTTACATTACAAAGTCCTCAAGGTATTGTCGTTGTTCTCATCTATGTT
GATGATCTTATCATCACCGGAGACAACAAAGACGGTATAGACTCTACCAAGACTTTTCTTAAATCTTGTT
TTGATATTAAAGATCTTGGTGAACTCAAATACTTCCTAGGAATTGAAGTGTGTCGCTCTAATGCTGGACT
CTTTCTATCACAACGCAAATACACTCTTGACTTGTTGAATGAGACAGGTTTTATGGACGCTAAACCGGCT
CGCACTCCACTTGAAGATGGCTACAAGGTCAATCGAAAGGGGGAGAAAGAAGATGAGAAGTTTGGCGATG
CACCTCTCTATCGCAAACTTGTAGGTAAGTTGATCTATTTGACAAACACAAGACCTGACATTTGTTTTGC
GGTAAATCAGGTTAGTCAACACATGAAAGTCCCGATGGTGTATCATTGGAACATGGTGGAGAGAATACTA
AGGTATCTCAAAGGCAGCTCCGGACAAGGCATATGGATGGGAAAGAACTCAAGCACCGAGATAGTGGGAT
ATTGCGATGCGGACTATGCGGGTGATAGAGGAGATAGAAGATCTACAACTGGTTATTGTACGTTCATTGG
AGGTAACCTTGCAACTTGGAAGACAAAGAAACAGAAGGTGGTCTCATGTTCGAGTGCAGAATCGGAGTAT
AGAGCAATGAGAAAGCTCACCAACGAACTCACTTGGCTTAAAGCTCTTCTTAAAGATGTTGGCATTGAAC
AACACATGCCTATCACCATGCATTGTGACAACAAGGCAGCAATATACATAGCCTCAAATTCGGTGTTTCA
TGAGAGAACCAAGCATATTGAAGTCGATTGTCATAAAGTCCGAGAGAAGATCATCGAAGGAGTCACACTA
CCGTGTTATACAAGAAGTGAAGATCAGTTGGCGGATATCTTCACCAAAGCCGCAAGTCTCAAAGTTTGCA
ACTTCATACATGGCAAATTAGGACTTGTGGATCTATCTCACTCTTGAAACCCAGCTTTCTTGTACAAAGT
GGTGATATCCCGCGGCCATGCTAGAGTCCGCAAAAATCACCAGTCTCTCTCTACAAATCTATCTCTCTCT
ATTTTTCTCCAGAATAATGTGTGAGTAGTTCCCAGATAAGGGAATTAGGGTTCTTATAGGGTTTCGCTCA
TGTGTTGAGCATATAAGAAACCCTTAGTATGTATTTGTATTTGTAAAATACTTCTATCAATAAAATTTCT
AATTCCTAAAACCAAAATCCAGTGACCTGCAGGCATGCGACGTCGAGCTTGCATGCCTGCAGGTCGACTC
TAGAGGATCCCCGGGTACCGAGCTCGAATTATCGATCATGAGCGGAGAATTAAGGGAGTCACGTTATGAC
CCCCGCCGATGACGCGGGACAAGCCGTTTTACGTTTGGAACTGACAGAACCGCAACGTTGAAGGAGCCAC
TGAGCCGCGGGTTTCTGGAGTTTAATGAGCTAAGCACATACGTCAGAAACCATTATTGCGCGTTCAAAAG
TCGCCTAAGGTCACTATCAGCTAGCAAATATTTCTTGTCAAAAATGCTCCACTGACGTTCCATAAATTCC
CCTCGGTATCCAATTAGAGTCTCATATTCACTCTCAACTCGATCGAGGGGATCTACCATGAGCCCAGAAC
GACGCCCGGCCGACATCCGCCGTGCCACCGAGGCGGACATGCCGGCGGTCTGCACCATCGTCAACCACTA
CATCGAGACAAGCACGGTCAACTTCCGTACCGAGCCGCAGGAACCGCAGGAGTGGACGGACGACCTCGTC
CGTCTGCGGGAGCGCTATCCCTGGCTCGTCGCCGAGGTGGACGGCGAGGTCGCCGGCATCGCCTACGCGG
GTCCCTGGAAGGCACGCAACGCCTACGACTGGACGGCCGAGTCGACCGTGTACGTCTCCCCCCGCCACCA
GCGGACGGGACTGGGCTCCACGCTCTACACCCACCTGCTGAAGTCCCTGGAGGCACAGGGCTTCAAGAGC
GTGGTCGCTGTCATCGGGCTGCCCAACGACCCGAGCGTGCGCATGCACGAGGCGCTCGGATATGCCCCCC
GCGGCATGCTGCGGGCGGCCGGCTTCAAGCACGGGAACTGGCATGACGTGGGTTTCTGGCAGCTGGACTT
CAGCCTGCCGGTGCCGCCCCGTCCGGTCCTGCCCGTCACCGAAATCTGATGACCCCTAGAGTCAAGCAGA
TCGTTCAAACATTTGGCAATAAAGTTTCTTAAGATTGAATCCTGTTGCCGGTCTTGCGATGATTATCATA
TAATTTCTGTTGAATTACGTTAAGCATGTAATAATTAACATGTAATGCATGACGTTATTTATGAGATGGG
TTTTTATGATTAGAGTCCCGCAATTATACATTTAATACGCGATAGAAAACAAAATATAGCGCGCAAACTA
GGATAAATTATCGCGCGCGGTGTCATCTATGTTACTAGATCGACCGGCATGCAAGCTGATAATTCAATTC
GGCGTTAATTCAGTACATTAAAAACGTCCGCAATGTGTTATTAAGTTGTCTAAGCGTCAATTTGTTTACA
CCACAATATATCCTGCCACCAGCCAGCCAACAGCTCCCCGACCGGCAGCTCGGCACAAAATCACCACTCG
ATACAGGCAGCCCATCAGTCCGGGACGGCGTCAGCGGGAGAGCCGTTGTAAGGCGGCAGACTTTGCTCAT
GTTACCGATGCTATTCGGAAGAACGGCAACTAAGCTGCCGGGTTTGAAACACGGATGATCTCGCGGAGGG
TAGCATGTTGATTGTAACGATGACAGAGCGTTGCTGCCTGTGATCAATTCGGGCACGAACCCAGTGGACA
TAAGCCTGTTCGGTTCGTAAGCTGTAATGCAAGTAGCGTATGCGCTCACGCAACTGGTCCAGAACCTTGA
CCGAACGCAGCGGTGGTAACGGCGCAGTGGCGGTTTTCATGGCTTGTTATGACTGTTTTTTTGGGGTACA
GTCTATGCCTCGGGCATCCAAGCAGCAAGCGCGTTACGCCGTGGGTCGATGTTTGATGTTATGGAGCAGC
AACGATGTTACGCAGCAGGGCAGTCGCCCTAAAACAAAGTTAAACATCATGGGGGAAGCGGTGATCGCCG
AAGTATCGACTCAACTATCAGAGGTAGTTGGCGTCATCGAGCGCCATCTCGAACCGACGTTGCTGGCCGT
ACATTTGTACGGCTCCGCAGTGGATGGCGGCCTGAAGCCACACAGTGATATTGATTTGCTGGTTACGGTG
ACCGTAAGGCTTGATGAAACAACGCGGCGAGCTTTGATCAACGACCTTTTGGAAACTTCGGCTTCCCCTG
GAGAGAGCGAGATTCTCCGCGCTGTAGAAGTCACCATTGTTGTGCACGACGACATCATTCCGTGGCGTTA
TCCAGCTAAGCGCGAACTGCAATTTGGAGAATGGCAGCGCAATGACATTCTTGCAGGTATCTTCGAGCCA
GCCACGATCGACATTGATCTGGCTATCTTGCTGACAAAAGCAAGAGAACATAGCGTTGCCTTGGTAGGTC
CAGCGGCGGAGGAACTCTTTGATCCGGTTCCTGAACAGGATCTATTTGAGGCGCTAAATGAAACCTTAAC
GCTATGGAACTCGCCGCCCGACTGGGCTGGCGATGAGCGAAATGTAGTGCTTACGTTGTCCCGCATTTGG
TACAGCGCAGTAACCGGCAAAATCGCGCCGAAGGATGTCGCTGCCGACTGGGCAATGGAGCGCCTGCCGG
CCCAGTATCAGCCCGTCATACTTGAAGCTAGACAGGCTTATCTTGGACAAGAAGAAGATCGCTTGGCCTC
GCGCGCAGATCAGTTGGAAGAATTTGTCCACTACGTGAAAGGCGAGATCACCAAGGTAGTCGGCAAATAA
TGTCTAGCTAGAAATTCGTTCAAGCCGACGCCGCTTCGCGGCGCGGCTTAACTCAAGCGTTAGATGCACT
AAGCACATAATTGCTCACAGCCAAACTATCAGGTCAAGTCTGCTTTTATTATTTTTAAGCGTGCATAATA
AGCCCTACACAAATTGGGAGATATATCATGCATGACCAAAATCCCTTAACGTGAGTTTTCGTTCCACTGA
GCGTCAGACCCCGTAGAAAAGATCAAAGGATCTTCTTGAGATCCTTTTTTTCTGCGCGTAATCTGCTGCT
TGCAAACAAAAAAACCACCGCTACCAGCGGTGGTTTGTTTGCCGGATCAAGAGCTACCAACTCTTTTTCC
GAAGGTAACTGGCTTCAGCAGAGCGCAGATACCAAATACTGTCCTTCTAGTGTAGCCGTAGTTAGGCCAC
CACTTCAAGAACTCTGTAGCACCGCCTACATACCTCGCTCTGCTAATCCTGTTACCAGTGGCTGCTGCCA
GTGGCGATAAGTCGTGTCTTACCGGGTTGGACTCAAGACGATAGTTACCGGATAAGGCGCAGCGGTCGGG
CTGAACGGGGGGTTCGTGCACACAGCCCAGCTTGGAGCGAACGACCTACACCGAACTGAGATACCTACAG
CGTGAGCTATGAGAAAGCGCCACGCTTCCCGAAGGGAGAAAGGCGGACAGGTATCCGGTAAGCGGCAGGG
TCGGAACAGGAGAGCGCACGAGGGAGCTTCCAGGGGGAAACGCCTGGTATCTTTATAGTCCTGTCGGGTT
TCGCCACCTCTGACTTGAGCGTCGATTTTTGTGATGCTCGTCAGGGGGGCGGAGCCTATGGAAAAACGCC
AGCAACGCGGCCTTTTTACGGTTCCTGGCCTTTTGCTGGCCTTTTGCTCACATGTTCTTTCCTGCGTTAT
CCCCTGATTCTGTGGATAACCGTATTACCGCCTTTGAGTGAGCTGATACCGCTCGCCGCAGCCGAACGAC
CGAGCGCAGCGAGTCAGTGAGCGAGGAAGCGGAAGAGCGCCTGATGCGGTATTTTCTCCTTACGCATCTG
TGCGGTATTTCACACCGCATATGGTGCACTCTCAGTACAATCTGCTCTGATGCCGCATAGTTAAGCCAGT
ATACACTCCGCTATCGCTACGTGACTGGGTCATGGCTGCGCCCCGACACCCGCCAACACCCGCTGACGCG
CCCTGACGGGCTTGTCTGCTCCCGGCATCCGCTTACAGACAAGCTGTGACCGTCTCCGGGAGCTGCATGT
GTCAGAGGTTTTCACCGTCATCACCGAAACGCGCGAGGCAGGGTGCCTTGATGTGGGCGCCGGCGGTCGA
GTGGCGACGGCGCGGCTTGTCCGCGCCCTGGTAGATTGCCTGGCCGTAGGCCAGCCATTTTTGAGCGGCC
AGCGGCCGCGATAGGCCGACGCGAAGCGGCGGGGCGTAGGGAGCGCAGCGACCGAAGGGTAGGCGCTTTT
TGCAGCTCTTCGGCTGTGCGCTGGCCAGACAGTTATGCACAGGCCAGGCGGGTTTTAAGAGTTTTAATAA
GTTTTAAAGAGTTTTAGGCGGAAAAATCGCCTTTTTTCTCTTTTATATCAGTCACTTACATGTGTGACCG
GTTCCCAATGTACGGCTTTGGGTTCCCAATGTACGGGTTCCGGTTCCCAATGTACGGCTTTGGGTTCCCA
ATGTACGTGCTATCCACAGGAAAGAGACCTTTTCGACCTTTTTCCCCTGCTAGGGCAATTTGCCCTAGCA
TCTGCTCCGTACATTAGGAACCGGCGGATGCTTCGCCCTCGATCAGGTTGCGGTAGCGCATGACTAGGAT
CGGGCCAGCCTGCCCCGCCTCCTCCTTCAAATCGTACTCCGGCAGGTCATTTGACCCGATCAGCTTGCGC
ACGGTGAAACAGAACTTCTTGAACTCTCCGGCGCTGCCACTGCGTTCGTAGATCGTCTTGAACAACCATC
TGGCTTCTGCCTTGCCTGCGGCGCGGCGTGCCAGGCGGTAGAGAAAACGGCCGATGCCGGGATCGATCAA
AAAGTAATCGGGGTGAACCGTCAGCACGTCCGGGTTCTTGCCTTCTGTGATCTCGCGGTACATCCAATCA
GCTAGCTCGATCTCGATGTACTCCGGCCGCCCGGTTTCGCTCTTTACGATCTTGTAGCGGCTAATCAAGG
CTTCACCCTCGGATACCGTCACCAGGCGGCCGTTCTTGGCCTTCTTCGTACGCTGCATGGCAACGTGCGT
GGTGTTTAACCGAATGCAGGTTTCTACCAGGTCGTCTTTCTGCTTTCCGCCATCGGCTCGCCGGCAGAAC
TTGAGTACGTCCGCAACGTGTGGACGGAACACGCGGCCGGGCTTGTCTCCCTTCCCTTCCCGGTATCGGT
TCATGGATTCGGTTAGATGGGAAACCGCCATCAGTACCAGGTCGTAATCCCACACACTGGCCATGCCGGC
CGGCCCTGCGGAAACCTCTACGTGCCCGTCTGGAAGCTCGTAGCGGATCACCTCGCCAGCTCGTCGGTCA
CGCTTCGACAGACGGAAAACGGCCACGTCCATGATGCTGCGACTATCGCGGGTGCCCACGTCATAGAGCA
TCGGAACGAAAAAATCTGGTTGCTCGTCGCCCTTGGGCGGCTTCCTAATCGACGGCGCACCGGCTGCCGG
CGGTTGCCGGGATTCTTTGCGGATTCGATCAGCGGCCGCTTGCCACGATTCACCGGGGCGTGCTTCTGCC
TCGATGCGTTGCCGCTGGGCGGCCTGCGCGGCCTTCAACTTCTCCACCAGGTCATCACCCAGCGCCGCGC
CGATTTGTACCGGGCCGGATGGTTTGCGACCGCTCACGCCGATTCCTCGGGCTTGGGGGTTCCAGTGCCA
TTGCAGGGCCGGCAGACAACCCAGCCGCTTACGCCTGGCCAACCGCCCGTTCCTCCACACATGGGGCATT
CCACGGCGTCGGTGCCTGGTTGTTCTTGATTTTCCATGCCGCCTCCTTTAGCCGCTAAAATTCATCTACT
CATTTATTCATTTGCTCATTTACTCTGGTAGCTGCGCGATGTATTCAGATAGCAGCTCGGTAATGGTCTT
GCCTTGGCGTACCGCGTACATCTTCAGCTTGGTGTGATCCTCCGCCGGCAACTGAAAGTTGACCCGCTTC
ATGGCTGGCGTGTCTGCCAGGCTGGCCAACGTTGCAGCCTTGCTGCTGCGTGCGCTCGGACGGCCGGCAC
TTAGCGTGTTTGTGCTTTTGCTCATTTTCTCTTTACCTCATTAACTCAAATGAGTTTTGATTTAATTTCA
GCGGCCAGCGCCTGGACCTCGCGGGCAGCGTCGCCCTCGGGTTCTGATTCAAGAACGGTTGTGCCGGCGG
CGGCAGTGCCTGGGTAGCTCACGCGCTGCGTGATACGGGACTCAAGAATGGGCAGCTCGTACCCGGCCAG
CGCCTCGGCAACCTCACCGCCGATGCGCGTGCCTTTGATCGCCCGCGACACGACAAAGGCCGCTTGTAGC
CTTCCATCCGTGACCTCAATGCGCTGCTTAACCAGCTCCACCAGGTCGGCGGTGGCCCATATGTCGTAAG
GGCTTGGCTGCACCGGAATCAGCACGAAGTCGGCTGCCTTGATCGCGGACACAGCCAAGTCCGCCGCCTG
GGGCGCTCCGTCGATCACTACGAAGTCGCGCCGGCCGATGGCCTTCACGTCGCGGTCAATCGTCGGGCGG
TCGATGCCGACAACGGTTAGCGGTTGATCTTCCCGCACGGCCGCCCAATCGCGGGCACTGCCCTGGGGAT
CGGAATCGACTAACAGAACATCGGCCCCGGCGAGTTGCAGGGCGCGGGCTAGATGGGTTGCGATGGTCGT
CTTGCCTGACCCGCCTTTCTGGTTAAGTACAGCGATAACCTTCATGCGTTCCCCTTGCGTATTTGTTTAT
TTACTCATCGCATCATATACGCAGCGACCGCATGACGCAAGCTGTTTTACTCAAATACACATCACCTTTT
TAGACGGCGGCGCTCGGTTTCTTCAGCGGCCAAGCTGGCCGGCCAGGCCGCCAGCTTGGCATCAGACAAA
CCGGCCAGGATTTCATGCAGCCGCACGGTTGAGACGTGCGCGGGCGGCTCGAACACGTACCCGGCCGCGA
TCATCTCCGCCTCGATCTCTTCGGTAATGAAAAACGGTTCGTCCTGGCCGTCCTGGTGCGGTTTCATGCT
TGTTCCTCTTGGCGTTCATTCTCGGCGGCCGCCAGGGCGTCGGCCTCGGTCAATGCGTCCTCACGGAAGG
CACCGCGCCGCCTGGCCTCGGTGGGCGTCACTTCCTCGCTGCGCTCAAGTGCGCGGTACAGGGTCGAGCG
ATGCACGCCAAGCAGTGCAGCCGCCTCTTTCACGGTGCGGCCTTCCTGGTCGATCAGCTCGCGGGCGTGC
GCGATCTGTGCCGGGGTGAGGGTAGGGCGGGGGCCAAACTTCACGCCTCGGGCCTTGGCGGCCTCGCGCC
CGCTCCGGGTGCGGTCGATGATTAGGGAACGCTCGAACTCGGCAATGCCGGCGAACACGGTCAACACCAT
GCGGCCGGCCGGCGTGGTGGTGTCGGCCCACGGCTCTGCCAGGCTACGCAGGCCCGCGCCGGCCTCCTGG
ATGCGCTCGGCAATGTCCAGTAGGTCGCGGGTGCTGCGGGCCAGGCGGTCTAGCCTGGTCACTGTCACAA
CGTCGCCAGGGCGTAGGTGGTCAAGCATCCTGGCCAGCTCCGGGCGGTCGCGCCTGGTGCCGGTGATCTT
CTCGGAAAACAGCTTGGTGCAGCCGGCCGCGTGCAGTTCGGCCCGTTGGTTGGTCAAGTCCTGGTCGTCG
GTGCTGACGCGGGCATAGCCCAGCAGGCCAGCGGCGGCGCTCTTGTTCATGGCGTAATGTCTCCGGTTCT
AGTCGCAAGTATTCTACTTTATGCGACTAAAACACGCGACAAGAAAACGCCAGGAAAAGGGCAGGGCGGC
AGCCTGTCGCGTAACTTAGGACTTGTGCGACATGTCGTTTTCAGAAGACGGCTGCACTGAACGTCAGAAG
CCGACTGCACTATAGCAGCGGAGGGGTTGGATCAAAGTACTTTAAAGTACTTTAAAGTACTTTAAAGTAC
TTTGATCCCGAGGGGAACCCTGTGGTTGGCATGCACATACAAATGGACGAACGGATAAACCTTTTCACGC
CCTTTTAAATATCCGATTATTCTAATAAACGCTCTTTTCTCTTAGGTTTACCCGCCAATATATCCTGTCA
AACACTGATAGTTTAAACTGAAGGCGGGAAACGACAATCTGATCCAAGCTCAAGCTAAGCTCTCCCATAT
GGTCG
